>Addgene plasmid #128917 | JB10 | addgene full sequence | sequence record 254219 | Addgene NGS Result
GACGGATCGGGAGATCTCCCGATCCCCTATGGTGCACTCTCAGTACAATCTGCTCTGATGCCGCATAGTT
AAGCCAGTATCTGCTCCCTGCTTGTGTGTTGGAGGTCGCTGAGTAGTGCGCGAGCAAAATTTAAGCTACA
ACAAGGCAAGGCTTGACCGACAATTGCATGAAGAATCTGCTTAGGGTTAGGCGTTTTGCGCTGCTTCGCG
ATGTACGGGCCAGATATACGCGTTGACATTGATTATTGACTAGTTATTAATAGTAATCAATTACGGGGTC
ATTAGTTCATAGCCCATATATGGAGTTCCGCGTTACATAACTTACGGTAAATGGCCCGCCTGGCTGACCG
CCCAACGACCCCCGCCCATTGACGTCAATAATGACGTATGTTCCCATAGTAACGCCAATAGGGACTTTCC
ATTGACGTCAATGGGTGGAGTATTTACGGTAAACTGCCCACTTGGCAGTACATCAAGTGTATCATATGCC
AAGTACGCCCCCTATTGACGTCAATGACGGTAAATGGCCCGCCTGGCATTATGCCCAGTACATGACCTTA
TGGGACTTTCCTACTTGGCAGTACATCTACGTATTAGTCATCGCTATTACCATGGTGATGCGGTTTTGGC
AGTACATCAATGGGCGTGGATAGCGGTTTGACTCACGGGGATTTCCAAGTCTCCACCCCATTGACGTCAA
TGGGAGTTTGTTTTGGCACCAAAATCAACGGGACTTTCCAAAATGTCGTAACAACTCCGCCCCATTGACG
CAAATGGGCGGTAGGCGTGTACGGTGGGAGGTCTATATAAGCAGAGCTCTCTGGCTAACTAGAGAACCCA
CTGCTTACTGGCTTATCGAAATTAATACGACTCACTATAGGGAGACCCAAGCTGGCTAGCAAGCTTACCG
GTATGGACGAGGACGTGTTAACCACCCTGAAGATCCTCATCATCGGCGAGAGTGGGGTGGGCAAGAACAG
CCTGCTCTTGAGGTTCACAGATGATACGTTTGATCCAGAACTTGCAGCAACAATAGGTGTTGACTTTAAG
GTGAAAACAATTTCAGTGGATGGAAATAAGGCTAAACTTGCAATATGGGATACTGCTGGTCAAGAGAGGT
TTAGAACATTAACTCCCAGCTATTATAGAGGTGCACAGGGTGTTATATTAGTTTATGATGTCACAAGAAG
AGATACATTTGTTAAACTGGATAATTGGTTAAATGAATTGGAAACATACTGTACAAGAAATGACATAGTA
AACATGCTAGTTGGAAATAAAATCGATAAGGAAAATCGTGAAGTCGATAGAAATGAAGGCCTGAAATTTG
CACGAAAGCATTCCATGTTATTTATAGAGGCAAGTGCAAAAACCTGTGATGGTGTACAATGTGCCTTTGA
AGAACTTGTTGAAAAGATCATTCAGACCCCTGGACTGTGGGAAAGTGAGAACCAGAATAAAGGAGTCAAA
CTGTCACACAGGGAAGAAGGCCAAGGAGGAGGAGCCGAATTCGGAGCCGGAGCTGGTACCATGGACAAGG
ACAACACCGTGCCCCTGAAGCTGATCGCCCTGCTGGCCAACGGCGAGTTCCACTCTGGCGAGCAGCTGGG
AGAGACCCTGGGAATGAGCAGAGCCGCCATCAACAAGCACATCCAGACACTGAGAGACTGGGGAGTGGAC
GTGTTCACCGTGCCTGGCAAGGGCTACAGCCTGCCTGAGCCTATCCAGCTGCTGAACGCCAAGCAGATCC
TGGGACAGCTGGATGGCGGAAGCGTGGCCGTGCTGCCTGTGATCGACTCCACCAATCAGTACCTGCTGGA
CAGAATCGGAGAGCTGAAGTCCGGCGACGCCTGCATCGCCGAGTACCAGCAGGCTGGCAGAGGAGGCAGA
GGACGGAAGTGGTTCAGCCCATTCGGAGCCAACCTGTACCTGTCCATGTTCTGGAGACTGGAGCAGGGAC
CTGCTGCTGCCATCGGACTGAGTCTGGTGATCGGAATCGTGATGGCCGAGGTGCTGAGAAAGCTGGGAGC
CGACAAGGTGAGAGTGAAGTGGCCTAATGACCTGTACCTCCAGGACCGCAAGCTGGCTGGCATCCTGGTG
GAGCTGACAGGCAAGACAGGCGATGCCGCTCAGATCGTGATCGGAGCCGGAATCAACATGGCCATGAGAA
GAGTGGAGGAGAGCGTGGTGAACCAGGGCTGGATCACCCTGCAGGAGGCTGGCATCAACCTGGACCGGAA
CACCCTGGCCGCCATGCTGATCAGAGAGCTGAGAGCCGCTCTGGAGCTGTTCGAGCAGGAGGGACTGGCT
CCTTACCTGAGCAGATGGGAGAAGCTGGACAACTTCATCAACAGACCTGTGAAGCTGATCATCGGCGACA
AGGAAATCTTCGGCATCTCCAGAGGAATCGACAAGCAGGGAGCTCTGCTGCTGGAGCAGGACGGAATCAT
CAAGCCCTGGATGGGCGGAGAAATCTCCCTGAGAAGCGCAGAGAAGGGATCCGTCGACGGAGCCGGTGCT
GGCGCATACCCCTACGACGTGCCCGACTACGCAGGCTCCGCAGTTCCAGCGGTAGAAATCACCCACACCT
TCTGGGAAAGGAACCTGCCCTCTGTTTCTGGCCTGCTGAAGATCATTGGATTTTCCACATCAGTAACTGC
CCTGGGGTTTGTGCTGTACAAATACAAGCTCCTGCCACGGTCTTGACCCGGGGATATCCAGCACAGTGGC
GGCCGCTCGAGTCTAGAGGGCCCGTTTAAACCCGCTGATCAGCCTCGACTGTGCCTTCTAGTTGCCAGCC
ATCTGTTGTTTGCCCCTCCCCCGTGCCTTCCTTGACCCTGGAAGGTGCCACTCCCACTGTCCTTTCCTAA
TAAAATGAGGAAATTGCATCGCATTGTCTGAGTAGGTGTCATTCTATTCTGGGGGGTGGGGTGGGGCAGG
ACAGCAAGGGGGAGGATTGGGAAGACAATAGCAGGCATGCTGGGGATGCGGTGGGCTCTATGGCTTCTGA
GGCGGAAAGAACCAGCTGGGGCTCTAGGGGGTATCCCC
[124 nt withheld, positions 3049-3172]
C
[91 nt withheld, positions 3174-3264]
A
[49 nt withheld, positions 3266-3314]
CCTTTGACGTTGGAGTCCACGTTCTTT
[37 nt withheld, positions 3342-3378]
ACCCTATCTCGGTCTATTCTTTTGATTTATAAGGGATTTTGCCGATTTCGGCCTATTGGTTAAAAAATGA
GCTGATTTAACAAAAATTTAACGCGAATTAATTCTGTGGAATGTGTGTCAGTTAGGGTGTGGAAAGTCCC
CAGGCTCCCCAGCAGGCAGAAGTATGCAAAGCATGCATCTCAATTAGTCAGCAACCAGGTGTGGAAAGTC
CCCAGGCTCCCCAGCAGGCAGAAGTATGCAAAGCATGCATCTCAATTAGTCAGCAACCATAGTCCCGCCC
CTAACTCCGCCCATCCCGCCCCTAACTCCGCCCAGTTCCGCCCATTCTCCGCCCCATGGCTGACTAATTT
TTTTTATTTATGCAGAGGCCGAGGCCGCCTCTGCCTCTGAGCTATTCCAGAAGTAGTGAGGAGGCTTTTT
TGGAGGCCTAGGCTTTTGCAAAAAGCTCCCGGGAGCTTGTATATCCATTTTCGGATCTGATCAAGAGACA
GGATGAGGATCGTTTCGCATGATTGAACAAGATGGATTGCACGCAGGTTCTCCGGCCGCTTGGGTGGAGA
GGCTATTCGGCTATGACTGGGCACAACAGACAATCGGCTGCTCTGATGCCGCCGTGTTCCGGCTGTCAGC
GCAGGGGCGCCCGGTTCTTTTTGTCAAGACCGACCTGTCCGGTGCCCTGAATGAACTGCAGGACGAGGCA
GCGCGGCTATCGTGGCTGGCCACGACGGGCGTTCCTTGCGCAGCTGTGCTCGACGTTGTCACTGAAGCGG
GAAGGGACTGGCTGCTATTGGGCGAAGTGCCGGGGCAGGATCTCCTGTCATCTCACCTTGCTCCTGCCGA
GAAAGTATCCATCATGGCTGATGCAATGCGGCGGCTGCATACGCTTGATCCGGCTACCTGCCCATTCGAC
CACCAAGCGAAACATCGCATCGAGCGAGCACGTACTCGGATGGAAGCCGGTCTTGTCGATCAGGATGATC
TGGACGAAGAGCATCAGGGGCTCGCGCCAGCCGAACTGTTCGCCAGGCTCAAGGCGCGCATGCCCGACGG
CGAGGATCTCGTCGTGACCCATGGCGATGCCTGCTTGCCGAATATCATGGTGGAAAATGGCCGCTTTTCT
GGATTCATCGACTGTGGCCGGCTGGGTGTGGCGGACCGCTATCAGGACATAGCGTTGGCTACCCGTGATA
TTGCTGAAGAGCTTGGCGGCGAATGGGCTGACCGCTTCCTCGTGCTTTACGGTATCGCCGCTCCCGATTC
GCAGCGCATCGCCTTCTATCGCCTTCTTGACGAGTTCTTCTGAGCGGGACTCTGGGGTTCGAAATGACCG
ACCAAGCGACGCCCAACCTGCCATCACGAGATTTCGATTCCACCGCCGCCTTCTATGAAAGGTTGGGCTT
CGGAATCGTTTTCCGGGACGCCGGCTGGATGATCCTCCAGCGCGGGGATCTCATGCTGGAGTTCTTCGCC
CACCCCAACTTGTTTATTGCAGCTTATAATGGTTACAAATAAAGCAATAGCATCACAAATTTCACAAATA
AAGCATTTTTTTCACTGCATTCTAGTTGTGGTTTGTCCAAACTCATCAATGTATCTTATCATGTCTGTAT
ACCGTCGACCTCTAGCTAGAGCTTGGCGTAATCATGGTCATAGCTGTTTCCTGTGTGAAATTGTTATCCG
CTCACAATTCCACACAACATACGAGCCGGAAGCATAAAGTGTAAAGCCTGGGGTGCCTAATGAGTGAGCT
AACTCACATTAATTGCGTTGCGCTCACTGCCCGCTTTCCAGTCGGGAAACCTGTCGTGCCAGCTGCATTA
ATGAATCGGCCAACGCGCGGGGAGAGGCGGTTTGCGTATTGGGCGCTCTTCCGCTTCCTCGCTCACTGAC
TCGCTGCGCTCGGTCGTTCGGCTGCGGCGAGCGGTATCAGCTCACTCAAAGGCGGTAATACGGTTATCCA
CAGAATCAGGGGATAACGCAGGAAAGAACATGTGAGCAAAAGGCCAGCAAAAGGCCAGGAACCGTAAAAA
GGCCGCGTTGCTGGCGTTTTTCCATAGGCTCCGCCCCCCTGACGAGCATCACAAAAATCGACGCTCAAGT
CAGAGGTGGCGAAACCCGACAGGACTATAAAGATACCAGGCGTTTCCCCCTGGAAGCTCCCTCGTGCGCT
CTCCTGTTCCGACCCTGCCGCTTACCGGATACCTGTCCGCCTTTCTCCCTTCGGGAAGCGTGGCGCTTTC
TCATAGCTCACGCTGTAGGTATCTCAGTTCGGTGTAGGTCGTTCGCTCCAAGCTGGGCTGTGTGCACGAA
CCCCCCGTTCAGCCCGACCGCTGCGCCTTATCCGGTAACTATCGTCTTGAGTCCAACCCGGTAAGACACG
ACTTATCGCCACTGGCAGCAGCCACTGGTAACAGGATTAGCAGAGCGAGGTATGTAGGCGGTGCTACAGA
GTTCTTGAAGTGGTGGCCTAACTACGGCTACACTAGAAGAACAGTATTTGGTATCTGCGCTCTGCTGAAG
CCAGTTACCTTCGGAAAAAGAGTTGGTAGCTCTTGATCCGGCAAACAAACCACCGCTGGTAGCGGTGGTT
TTTTTGTTTGCAAGCAGCAGATTACGCGCAGAAAAAAAGGATCTCAAGAAGATCCTTTGATCTTTTCTAC
GGGGTCTGACGCTCAGTGGAACGAAAACTCACGTTAAGGGATTTTGGTCATGAGATTATCAAAAAGGATC
TTCACCTAGATCCTTTTAAATTAAAAATGAAGTTTTAAATCAATCTAAAGTATATATGAGTAAACTTGGT
CTGACAGTTACCAATGCTTAATCAGTGAGGCACCTATCTCAGCGATCTGTCTATTTCGTTCATCCATAGT
TGCCTGACTCCCCGTCGTGTAGATAACTACGATACGGGAGGGCTTACCATCTGGCCCCAGTGCTGCAATG
ATACCGCGAGACCCACGCTCACCGGCTCCAGATTTATCAGCAATAAACCAGCCAGCCGGAAGGGCCGAGC
GCAGAAGTGGTCCTGCAACTTTATCCGCCTCCATCCAGTCTATTAATTGTTGCCGGGAAGCTAGAGTAAG
TAGTTCGCCAGTTAATAGTTTGCGCAACGTTGTTGCCATTGCTACAGGCATCGTGGTGTCACGCTCGTCG
TTTGGTATGGCTTCATTCAGCTCCGGTTCCCAACGATCAAGGCGAGTTACATGATCCCCCATGTTGTGCA
AAAAAGCGGTTAGCTCCTTCGGTCCTCCGATCGTTGTCAGAAGTAAGTTGGCCGCAGTGTTATCACTCAT
GGTTATGGCAGCACTGCATAATTCTCTTACTGTCATGCCATCCGTAAGATGCTTTTCTGTGACTGGTGAG
TACTCAACCAAGTCATTCTGAGAATAGTGTATGCGGCGACCGAGTTGCTCTTGCCCGGCGTCAATACGGG
ATAATACCGCGCCACATAGCAGAACTTTAAAAGTGCTCATCATTGGAAAACGTTCTTCGGGGCGAAAACT
CTCAAGGATCTTACCGCTGTTGAGATCCAGTTCGATGTAACCCACTCGTGCACCCAACTGATCTTCAGCA
TCTTTTACTTTCACCAGCGTTTCTGGGTGAGCAAAAACAGGAAGGCAAAATGCCGCAAAAAAGGGAATAA
GGGCGACACGGAAATGTTGAATACTCATACTCTTCCTTTTTCAATATTATTGAAGCATTTATCAGGGTTA
TTGTCTCATGAGCGGATACATATTTGAATGTATTTAGAAAAATAAACAAATAGGGGTTCCGCGCACATTT
CCCCGAAAAGTGCCACCTGACGTC
Features (pLannotate 1.2.2; 22 found; start..end, strand, type, name):
     28..80      -  misc_feature   bom (fragment): basis of mobility region from pBR322
    235..614     +  enhancer       CMV enhancer: human cytomegalovirus immediate early enhancer
    615..818     +  promoter       CMV promoter: human cytomegalovirus (CMV) immediate early promoter
    814..847     +  LTR            5' LTR (truncated) (fragment): truncated 5' long terminal repeat (LTR) from HIV-1
    863..881     +  promoter       T7 promoter: promoter for bacteriophage T7 RNA polymerase
    913..1506    +  CDS            RAB18: RAB18_HUMAN - Experimental evidence at protein level: Swiss-Prot protein existence level 1. Required for the localization of ZFYVE1 to lipid droplets and for its function in mediating the formation of endoplasmic reticulum- lipid droplets (ER-LD) contacts (PubMed:30970241). Plays a role in apical endocytosis/recycling (By similarity). Plays a key role in eye and brain development and neurodegeneration (PubMed:21473985). From Homo sapiens (Human).
   1537..2496    +  CDS            BirA(R118G): promiscuous R118G mutant of the E. coli biotin protein ligase (Cronan, 2005) also known as BirA* or BioID
   2563..2703    +  CDS            MAOA (fragment): AOFA_HUMAN - Experimental evidence at protein level: Swiss-Prot protein existence level 1. Catalyzes the oxidative deamination of biogenic and xenobiotic amines and has important functions in the metabolism of neuroactive and vasoactive amines in the central nervous system and peripheral tissues. MAOA preferentially oxidizes biogenic amines such as 5-hydroxytryptamine (5-HT), norepinephrine and epinephrine. From Homo sapiens (Human).
   2779..3003    +  polyA_signal   bGH poly(A) signal: bovine growth hormone polyadenylation signal
   3007..3028    +  promoter       SV40 promoter (fragment): SV40 enhancer and early promoter
   3049..3477    +  rep_origin     f1 ori (sequence partly withheld): f1 bacteriophage origin of replication; arrow indicates direction of (+) strand synthesis
   3491..3820    +  promoter       SV40 promoter: SV40 enhancer and early promoter
   3887..4678    +  CDS            neo: KKA2_KLEPN - Also known as kan, nptII. Experimental evidence at protein level: Swiss-Prot protein existence level 1. Resistance to kanamycin, neomycin, paromomycin, ribostamycin, butirosin and gentamicin B. From Klebsiella pneumoniae.
   4702..4860    +  CDS            ble (fragment): BLE_KLEPN - Experimental evidence at protein level: Swiss-Prot protein existence level 1. Binding protein with a strong affinity to the bleomycin family of antibiotics. Binds to CL990; an antimitotic-antibiotic compound. From Klebsiella pneumoniae.
   4855..4976    +  polyA_signal   SV40 poly(A) signal: SV40 polyadenylation signal
   5049..5065    -  protein_bind   lac operator: The lac repressor binds to the lac operator to inhibit transcription in E. coli. This inhibition can be relieved by adding lactose or isopropyl-β-D-thiogalactopyranoside (IPTG). lac repressor encoded by lacI
   5073..5103    -  promoter       lac promoter: promoter for the E. coli lac operon
   5118..5139    -  protein_bind   CAP binding site: CAP binding activates transcription in the presence of cAMP. E. coli catabolite activator protein
   5152..5244    -  CDS            lacI (fragment): lac repressor; lacI; The lac repressor binds to the lac operator to inhibit transcription in E. coli. This inhibition can be relieved by adding lactose or isopropyl-β-D-thiogalactopyranoside (IPTG).
   5427..6015    -  rep_origin     ori: high-copy-number ColE1/pMB1/pBR322/pUC origin of replication
   6186..7046    -  CDS            AmpR: β-lactamase; bla; confers resistance to ampicillin, carbenicillin, and related antibiotics
   7047..7151    -  promoter       AmpR promoter: bla
