[The description below was written by a language model from this plasmid's Addgene catalogue record and pLannotate feature annotations shown in this document.]
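Description:
JB10 is a mammalian expression plasmid built on a backbone recorded as cDNA3.20, with the layout typical of a pcDNA3-type vector. It is maintained in E. coli as a high-copy plasmid through a ColE1/pUC-type origin and selected with ampicillin via the β-lactamase gene. An f1 origin is also present. For mammalian cells the backbone carries an SV40 early promoter driving the neomycin phosphotransferase gene followed by an SV40 polyadenylation signal, a cassette that normally allows G418 selection of stable transfectants. The short annotated fragments (HIV-1 LTR, ble, lacI, bom) appear to be partial sequence matches rather than functional elements.

The payload is a single fusion open reading frame expressed from the human CMV immediate early enhancer and promoter and terminated by the bovine growth hormone poly(A) signal, with a T7 promoter just upstream of the coding region. The fusion consists of human RAB18, the promiscuous R118G mutant of E. coli biotin ligase (BirA*, the BioID enzyme), an HA epitope tag named in the insert but not picked up by the annotation, and a C-terminal fragment of human monoamine oxidase A. "SN" in the insert name suggests a serine-to-asparagine substitution of the kind used to lock small GTPases in an inactive, GDP-bound-like state, although the record does not give the exact mutation. In keeping with the stated purpose, the MAO segment serves to relocalise the fusion to mitochondria, where BirA* biotinylates nearby proteins. This places the Rab at an ectopic site so that proteins associating with it can be labelled in living cells and recovered, and the construct is used to identify GTPase interactors, presumably by comparison with other nucleotide-state forms.
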