Addgene plasmid #128917: JB10
Purpose: mammalian expression, proximity labelling, mitochondrial relocalisation
Depositing lab: Sean Munro. Publication: In vivo identification of GTPase interactors by mitochondrial relocalization and proximity biotinylation. Gillingham AK, Bertram J, Begum F, Munro S. Elife. 2019 Jul 11;8. pii: 45916. doi: 10.7554/eLife.45916. PubMed 31294692.
Backbone
  Vector backbone: cDNA3.20
  Vector type: Mammalian Expression
Growth in bacteria
  Bacterial resistance: Ampicillin, 100 μg/mL
  Growth temperature: 37°C
  Growth strain: DH5alpha
  Copy number: High Copy
Gene/Insert
  Gene/Insert name: Rab18SN-BirA*-HA-MAO
  Species: H. sapiens (human)
  Entrez Gene: RAB18 (a.k.a. RAB18LI1, WARBM3)
  Cloning method: Restriction Enzyme; 5′ cloning site Unknown (unknown if destroyed); 3′ cloning site Unknown (unknown if destroyed)
Terms and licenses: Academic/Nonprofit Terms; Industry Terms: Not Available to Industry
Depositor comments: Please visit https://www.biorxiv.org/content/10.1101/553206v2 for bioRxiv preprint.
How to cite: JB10 was a gift from Sean Munro (Addgene plasmid # 128917 ; http://n2t.net/addgene:128917 ; RRID:Addgene_128917)
